Addgene plasmid #88561: pDONR223-ZNF23
Purpose: Donor Vector containing ZNF23 transcription factor, part of the Human TFome Collection
Depositing lab: Marc Vidal. Depositing organization: Dana-Farber Cancer Institute. Publication: A comprehensive library of human transcription factors for cell fate engineering. Ng AHM, Khoshakhlagh P, Rojo Arias JE, Pasquini G, Wang K, Swiersy A, Shipman SL, Appleton E, Kiaee K, Kohman RE, Vernet A, Dysart M, Leeper K, Saylor W, Huang JY, Graveline A, Taipale J, Hill DE, Vidal M, Melero-Martin JM, Busskamp V, Church GM. Nat Biotechnol. 2021 Apr;39(4):510-519. doi: 10.1038/s41587-020-0742-6. Epub 2020 Nov 30. PubMed 33257861.
Backbone
  Vector backbone: pDONR223
  Backbone manufacturer: Invitrogen
  Backbone size w/o insert (bp): 3000
  Vector type: Gateway Donor Vector
Growth in bacteria
  Bacterial resistance: Spectinomycin, 50 μg/mL
  Growth temperature: 37°C
  Growth strain: DH5alpha
  Copy number: High Copy
Gene/Insert
  Gene/Insert name: ZNF23
  Species: H. sapiens (human)
  Insert size (bp): 1932
  Mutation: Last nucleotide of stop codon removed to allow for Gateway C-terminal fusions
  Entrez Gene: ZNF23 (a.k.a. KOX16, ZNF359, ZNF612, Zfp612, MGC57283)
  Cloning method: Gateway Cloning
  Sequencing primers: 5′ M13F(-21); 3′ M13R
Terms and licenses: Academic/Nonprofit Terms; Industry Terms: Not Available to Industry
Depositor comments: Represents the ORFeome subset of the TFome
How to cite: pDONR223-ZNF23 was a gift from Marc Vidal (Addgene plasmid # 88561 ; http://n2t.net/addgene:88561 ; RRID:Addgene_88561)
