[The description below was written by a language model from this plasmid's Addgene catalogue record.]
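Description:
pDONR223-ZNF23 is a Gateway donor-backbone plasmid carrying the human ZNF23 open reading frame, so in practice it serves as an entry clone for recombinational transfer of the coding sequence into other vectors. It is built on the Invitrogen pDONR223 backbone (about 3 kb without insert), is maintained at high copy number in standard E. coli cloning strains, and is selected with spectinomycin. The record gives no feature table, so the origin of replication and the exact recombination sites flanking the insert are not itemised. In a Gateway clone of this type the ORF would normally sit between att sites that allow an LR-type reaction into destination vectors. M13 forward and reverse priming sites on either side of the insert are listed for sequence verification.

The insert is a 1,932 bp ZNF23 sequence (also known as KOX16, ZNF359 or ZNF612), which encodes a zinc finger transcription factor. The last nucleotide of the stop codon has been removed, leaving the reading frame open at the 3' end. After transfer into a suitable destination vector, the protein can therefore be expressed as a C-terminal fusion to a tag or reporter supplied by that vector. No promoter for expression in eukaryotic cells is recorded, which fits its role as a shuttle or storage clone rather than an expression construct.

The plasmid belongs to the Human TFome Collection, a comprehensive library of human transcription factors assembled for cell fate engineering, and the depositor notes that it represents the ORFeome-derived subset of that library. Its typical use is as a source of the ZNF23 ORF for making expression constructs for overexpression screens or for individual functional studies.
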