>Addgene plasmid #88561 | pDONR223-ZNF23 | depositor partial sequence | sequence record 172165 | insert
ATGCTGGAGAATTATGGGAATGTGGCCTCCCTGGGATTTCCACTTCTCAAACCTGCTGTGATCTCACAAC
TGGAGGGAGGAAGTGAGCTGGGGGGCTCATCTCCACTGGCTGCAGGAACAGGCCTCCAGGGCCTCCAGAC
TGATATTCAGACTGACAATGATTTGACAAAGGAAATGTATGAAGGAAAAGAGAATGTATCATTTGAACTT
CAAAGAGACTTTTCCCAGGAAACAGACTTTTCAGAAGCCTCTCTTCTAGAGAAACAACAGGAAGTCCACT
CAGCAGGAAATATAAAGAAGGAGAAGAGCAACACCATTGATGGAACAGTGAAAGATGAGACAAGCCCCGT
GGAGGAGTGTTTTTTTAGTCAAAGTTCAAACTCATATCAGTGTCATACCATCACTGGAGAGCAGCCCTCT
GGGTGTACAGGATTGGGGAAATCCATCAGCTTTGATACAAAACTCGTGAAGCATGAAATAATTAATTCTG
AGGAAAGACCTTTCAAATGTGAAGAATTAGTAGAGCCCTTTAGGTGTGACTCTCAACTTATTCAACATCA
AGAGAACAACACTGAGGAAAAGCCTTATCAGTGTTCGGAGTGTGGCAAAGCTTTCAGCATTAATGAGAAA
TTAATTTGGCATCAGAGACTTCACAGTGGGGAGAAACCCTTCAAATGTGTGGAGTGTGGGAAAAGCTTCA
GCTACAGTTCCCATTATATCACACATCAGACAATCCACAGTGGGGAGAAGCCCTATCAGTGTAAGATGTG
TGGGAAGGCCTTCAGTGTTAATGGAAGCCTAAGTAGGCATCAGAGAATCCATACGGGAGAGAAGCCCTAT
CAGTGCAAGGAATGTGGAAATGGCTTCAGCTGTAGTTCTGCATATATTACACATCAGAGAGTCCACACTG
GAGAGAAACCTTACGAGTGTAATGACTGTGGGAAAGCGTTCAATGTTAATGCAAAATTAATTCAACATCA
GAGAATCCATACTGGAGAGAAACCTTATGAATGTAATGAATGTGGAAAAGGCTTCAGGTGCAGCTCCCAG
CTTAGGCAGCATCAGAGCATCCACACAGGAGAAAAGCCCTATCAGTGTAAAGAGTGTGGAAAAGGCTTCA
ATAATAATACAAAACTCATTCAGCATCAGAGAATCCACACAGGTGAGAAACCCTATGAATGCACTGAATG
TGGAAAAGCCTTCAGTGTCAAAGGGAAGTTAATCCAACACCAGAGAATTCACACAGGCGAGAAACCCTAT
GAGTGTAATGAATGCGGGAAAGCCTTCAGATGTAACTCCCAATTTCGGCAGCATCTGAGAATTCACACTG
GGGAGAAGCCCTATGAGTGTAATGAGTGTGGAAAGGCCTTCAGCGTTAATGGGAAACTAATGCGGCATCA
GAGAATTCACACTGGGGAGAAACCTTTTGAATGTAATGAGTGTGGGAGATGCTTTACTTCTAAAAGAAAC
CTACTTGATCATCACCGAATCCATACTGGAGAAAAGCCCTATCAATGTAAGGAATGTGGGAAAGCCTTCA
GTATCAATGCCAAACTAACTAGGCATCAGAGGATACATACTGGGGAGAAACCTTTCAAATGTATGGAATG
TGAGAAAGCATTCAGCTGTAGTTCTAACTATATTGTGCACCAGAGAATCCATACAGGAGAGAAACCCTTT
CAGTGTAAGGAGTGTGGAAAAGCCTTCCATGTTAATGCCCATTTAATTCGGCATCAGAGAAGCCACACTG
GGGAGAAACCCTTCAGATGTGTGGAATGTGGCAAAGGCTTCAGCTTTAGTTCTGACTACATTATACATCA
GACAGTCCACACTTGGAAGAAACCCTATATGTGTAGTGTGTGTGGGAAAGCATTCAGGTTTAGCTTCCAG
CTCAGTCAGCATCAGAGTGTCCATAGTGAAGGAAAATCCTAA
